>Addgene plasmid #141831 | TFORF1515 | depositor partial sequence | sequence record 277631 | Barcode
AAACCCTCTTGTCTAAAGATGTTG
